Addgene plasmid #162925: C413-E33: attB4-UbCp>-attB1r
Purpose: Gateway attB4/attB1r entry clone for mammalian expression using the human Ubiquitin C promoter
Depositing lab: Dominic Esposito. Depositing organization: National Cancer Institute (NCI). Publication: Combinatorial assembly of clone libraries using site-specific recombination. Wall VE, Garvey LA, Mehalko JL, Procter LV, Esposito D. Methods Mol Biol. 2014;1116:193-208. doi: 10.1007/978-1-62703-764-8_14. PubMed 24395366.
Backbone
  Vector backbone: pDonr233
  Vector type: Synthetic Biology
Growth in bacteria
  Bacterial resistance: Spectinomycin, 50 μg/mL
  Growth temperature: 37°C
  Growth strain: DH5alpha
  Copy number: High Copy
Gene/Insert
  Gene/Insert name: human Ubiquitin C promoter
  Species: H. sapiens (human)
  Cloning method: Gateway Cloning
Terms and licenses: Academic/Nonprofit Terms; Industry Terms: Not Available to Industry
How to cite: C413-E33: attB4-UbCp>-attB1r was a gift from Dominic Esposito (Addgene plasmid # 162925 ; http://n2t.net/addgene:162925 ; RRID:Addgene_162925)
