[The description below was written by a language model from this plasmid's Addgene catalogue record and pLannotate feature annotations shown in this document.]
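Description:
C413-E33: attB4-UbCp>-attB1r is a Gateway entry clone built on the pDonr233 donor backbone. It carries the human ubiquitin C (UbC) promoter as a modular part for multi-fragment assembly of mammalian expression constructs. It is a bacterial cloning plasmid rather than an expression vector. It replicates in E. coli from a high-copy ColE1/pUC-type origin and is selected with spectinomycin through the aadA (SmR) aminoglycoside adenylyltransferase gene. Short remnants of lacZα, lacI, a gentamicin resistance gene, a class 1 integron Pc promoter and a pUC polylinker appear in the annotation as backbone fragments. The rrnB T1 and T2 terminators help insulate the cloning region from read-through transcription, and a T7 promoter lies on the reverse strand next to the insert.

The payload is the UbC promoter of about 1.2 kb, a constitutive human promoter. It is flanked on one side by an attL-type site containing the attB4 core and on the other by an attR-type site, in keeping with the attB4/attB1r designation. In a multisite LR reaction these sites place the promoter directionally upstream of a gene-of-interest entry clone inside a destination vector, which allows promoters, coding sequences and tags to be combined freely. No coding sequence, tag or polyadenylation signal is included; these come from the other modules.

Two sequence records are attached. The 4,111 nt record matches the catalogue description. The 3,020 nt record has the same backbone but shows only a minimal CMV promoter fragment between the att sites, with no UbC promoter, so it appears to represent a different clone from the one described.
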