Features (pLannotate 1.2.2; 14 found; start..end, strand, type, name):
     18..54      -  CDS            lacZα (fragment): LacZα fragment of β-galactosidase; lacZ fragment
    109..194     +  protein_bind   attL1 (fragment): mutant version of attL; recombination site for the Gateway® LR reaction LR Clonase™
    185..205     +  protein_bind   attB4: mutant version of attB; core recombination site for the Gateway® BP reaction BP Clonase™
    208..244     +  promoter       minimal CMV promoter (fragment): human cytomegalovirus (CMV) immediate early promoter
    326..450     +  protein_bind   attR1: mutant version of attR; recombination site for the Gateway® LR reaction LR Clonase™
    523..541     -  promoter       T7 promoter: promoter for bacteriophage T7 RNA polymerase
    611..633     +  misc_feature   MCS (fragment): pUC18/19 multiple cloning site
    725..748     +  promoter       Pc promoter (fragment): intI1 (promoter lies within the coding sequence); class 1 integron promoter
    924..980     +  CDS            GmR (fragment): gentamycin acetyltransferase; aacC1; confers resistance to gentamycin
    987..1778    +  CDS            SmR: aminoglycoside adenylyltransferase (Murphy, 1985); aadA; confers resistance to spectinomycin and streptomycin
   1871..2459    +  rep_origin     ori: high-copy-number ColE1/pMB1/pBR322/pUC origin of replication
   2642..2734    +  CDS            lacI (fragment): lac repressor; lacI; The lac repressor binds to the lac operator to inhibit transcription in E. coli. This inhibition can be relieved by adding lactose or isopropyl-β-D-thiogalactopyranoside (IPTG).
   2789..2816    -  terminator     rrnB T2 terminator: transcription terminator T2 from the E. coli rrnB gene
   2948..2991    +  terminator     rrnB T1 terminator: Escherichia coli rrnB; transcription terminator T1 from the E. coli rrnB gene
>Addgene plasmid #162925 | C413-E33: attB4-UbCp>-attB1r | addgene full sequence | sequence record 330980 | Addgene NGS Result
TTAACGCTAGCATGGATGTTTTCCCAGTCACGACGTTGTAAAACGACGGCCAGTCTTAAAATTCGAGCTC
GGTCCGATCGGGCCCGCGTTAACGCTACCATGGAGCTCCAAATAATGATTTTATTTTGACTGATAGTGAC
CTGTTCGTTGCAACAAATTGATAAGCAATGCTTTTTTATAATGCCAACTTTGTATAGAAAAGTTGGCTAG
GCGTGTACGGTGGGAGGCCTATATAAGCAGAGCTCGTTTAGTGAACCGTCAGATCGCCTGGAGACGCCAT
CCACGCTGTTTTGACCTCCATAGAAGACACCGGGACCGATCCAGCACAACTTTGTACAAAAAAGTTGAAC
GAGAAACGTAAAATGATATAAATATCAATATATTAAATTAGATTTTGCATAAAAAACAGACTACATAATA
CTGTAAAACACAACATATGCAGTCACTATGAACCAACTACTTAGATGGTATTAGTGACCTGTAGAATTCG
AGCTCTAGAGCTGCAGGGCGGCCGCGATATCCCCTATAGTGAGTCGTATTACATGGTCATAGCTGTTTCC
TGGCAGCTCTGGCCCGTGTCTCAAAATCTCTGATGTTACATTGCACAAGATCGGTACCCGGGGATCCTCT
AGACCAGCCAGGACAGAAATGCCTCGACTTCGCTGCTACCCAAGGTTGCCGGGTGACGCACACCGTGGAA
ACGGATGAAGGCACGAACCCAGTGGACATAAGCCTGTTCGGTTCGTAAGCTGTAATGCAAGTAGCGTATG
CGCTCACGCAACTGGTCCAGAACCTTGACCGAACGCAGCGGTGGTAACGGCGCAGTGGCGGTTTTCATGG
CTTGTTATGACTGTTTTTTTGGGGTACAGTCTATGCCTCGGGCATCCAAGCAGCAAGCGCGTTACGCCGT
GGGTCGATGTTTGATGTTATGGAGCAGCAACGATGTTACGCAGCAGGGCAGTCGCCCTAAAACAAAGTTA
AACATTATGAGGGAAGCGGTGATCGCCGAAGTATCGACTCAACTATCAGAGGTAGTTGGCGTCATCGAGC
GCCATCTCGAACCGACGTTGCTGGCCGTACATTTGTACGGCTCCGCAGTGGATGGCGGCCTGAAGCCACA
CAGTGATATTGATTTGCTGGTTACGGTGACCGTAAGGCTTGATGAAACAACGCGGCGAGCTTTGATCAAC
GACCTTTTGGAAACTTCGGCTTCCCCTGGAGAGAGCGAGATTCTCCGCGCTGTAGAAGTCACCATTGTTG
TGCACGACGACATCATTCCGTGGCGTTATCCAGCTAAGCGCGAACTGCAATTTGGAGAATGGCAGCGCAA
TGACATTCTTGCAGGTATCTTCGAGCCAGCCACGATCGACATTGATCTGGCTATCTTGCTGACAAAAGCA
AGAGAACATAGCGTTGCCTTGGTAGGTCCAGCGGCGGAGGAACTCTTTGATCCGGTTCCTGAACAGGATC
TATTTGAGGCGCTAAATGAAACCTTAACGCTATGGAACTCGCCGCCCGACTGGGCTGGCGATGAGCGAAA
TGTAGTGCTTACGTTGTCCCGCATTTGGTACAGCGCAGTAACCGGCAAAATCGCGCCGAAGGATGTCGCT
GCCGACTGGGCAATGGAGCGCCTGCCGGCCCAGTATCAGCCCGTCATACTTGAAGCTAGACAGGCTTATC
TTGGACAAGAAGAAGATCGCTTGGCCTCGCGCGCAGATCAGTTGGAAGAATTTGTCCACTACGTGAAAGG
CGAGATCACCAAGGTAGTCGGCAAATAACCCTCGAGCCACCCATGACCAAAATCCCTTAACGTGAGTTAC
GCGTCGTTCCACTGAGCGTCAGACCCCGTAGAAAAGATCAAAGGATCTTCTTGAGATCCTTTTTTTCTGC
GCGTAATCTGCTGCTTGCAAACAAAAAAACCACCGCTACCAGCGGTGGTTTGTTTGCCGGATCAAGAGCT
ACCAACTCTTTTTCCGAAGGTAACTGGCTTCAGCAGAGCGCAGATACCAAATACTGTTCTTCTAGTGTAG
CCGTAGTTAGGCCACCACTTCAAGAACTCTGTAGCACCGCCTACATACCTCGCTCTGCTAATCCTGTTAC
CAGTGGCTGCTGCCAGTGGCGATAAGTCGTGTCTTACCGGGTTGGACTCAAGACGATAGTTACCGGATAA
GGCGCAGCGGTCGGGCTGAACGGGGGGTTCGTGCACACAGCCCAGCTTGGAGCGAACGACCTACACCGAA
CTGAGATACCTACAGCGTGAGCTATGAGAAAGCGCCACGCTTCCCGAAGGGAGAAAGGCGGACAGGTATC
CGGTAAGCGGCAGGGTCGGAACAGGAGAGCGCACGAGGGAGCTTCCAGGGGGAAACGCCTGGTATCTTTA
TAGTCCTGTCGGGTTTCGCCACCTCTGACTTGAGCGTCGATTTTTGTGATGCTCGTCAGGGGGGCGGAGC
CTATGGAAAAACGCCAGCAACGCGGCCTTTTTACGGTTCCTGGCCTTTTGCTGGCCTTTTGCTCACATGT
TCTTTCCTGCGTTATCCCCTGATTCTGTGGATAACCGTATTACCGCCTTTGAGTGAGCTGATACCGCTCG
CCGCAGCCGAACGACCGAGCGCAGCGAGTCAGTGAGCGAGGAAGCGGAAGAGCGCCCAATACGCAAACCG
CCTCTCCCCGCGCGTTGGCCGATTCATTAATGCAGCTGGCACGACAGGTTTCCCGACTGGAAAGCGGGCA
GTGAGCGCAACGCAATTAATACGCGTACCGCTAGCCAGGAAGAGTTTGTAGAAACGCAAAAAGGCCATCC
GTCAGGATGGCCTTCTGCTTAGTTTGATGCCTGGCAGTTTATGGCGGGCGTCCTGCCCGCCACCCTCCGG
GCCGTTGCTTCACAACGTTCAAATCCGCTCCCGGCGGATTTGTCCTACTCAGGAGAGCGTTCACCGACAA
ACAACAGATAAAACGAAAGGCCCAGTCTTCCGACTGAGCCTTTCGTTTTATTTGATGCCTGGCAGTTCCC
TACTCTCGCG
