Features (pLannotate 1.2.2; 14 found; start..end, strand, type, name):
     24..60      -  CDS            lacZα (fragment): LacZα fragment of β-galactosidase; lacZ fragment
    115..200     +  protein_bind   attL1 (fragment): mutant version of attL; recombination site for the Gateway® LR reaction LR Clonase™
    191..211     +  protein_bind   attB4: mutant version of attB; core recombination site for the Gateway® BP reaction BP Clonase™
    211..1422    +  promoter       UbC promoter: human ubiquitin C promoter
   1424..1547    +  protein_bind   attR6: mutant version of attR; recombination site for the Gateway® LR reaction LR Clonase™
   1620..1638    -  promoter       T7 promoter: promoter for bacteriophage T7 RNA polymerase
   1708..1730    +  misc_feature   MCS (fragment): pUC18/19 multiple cloning site
   1822..1845    +  promoter       Pc promoter (fragment): intI1 (promoter lies within the coding sequence); class 1 integron promoter
   2021..2077    +  CDS            GmR (fragment): gentamycin acetyltransferase; aacC1; confers resistance to gentamycin
   2084..2875    +  CDS            SmR: aminoglycoside adenylyltransferase (Murphy, 1985); aadA; confers resistance to spectinomycin and streptomycin
   2968..3556    +  rep_origin     ori: high-copy-number ColE1/pMB1/pBR322/pUC origin of replication
   3739..3831    +  CDS            lacI (fragment): lac repressor; lacI; The lac repressor binds to the lac operator to inhibit transcription in E. coli. This inhibition can be relieved by adding lactose or isopropyl-β-D-thiogalactopyranoside (IPTG).
   3886..3913    -  terminator     rrnB T2 terminator: transcription terminator T2 from the E. coli rrnB gene
   4045..4088    +  terminator     rrnB T1 terminator: Escherichia coli rrnB; transcription terminator T1 from the E. coli rrnB gene
>Addgene plasmid #162925 | C413-E33: attB4-UbCp>-attB1r | addgene full sequence | sequence record 333335 | Addgene NGS Result
CTCGCGTTAACGCTAGCATGGATGTTTTCCCAGTCACGACGTTGTAAAACGACGGCCAGTCTTAAAATTC
GAGCTCGGTCCGATCGGGCCCGCGTTAACGCTACCATGGAGCTCCAAATAATGATTTTATTTTGACTGAT
AGTGACCTGTTCGTTGCAACAAATTGATAAGCAATGCTTTTTTATAATGCCAACTTTGTATAGAAAAGTT
GGCCTCCGCGCCGGGTTTTGGCGCCTCCCGCGGGCGCCCCCCTCCTCACGGCGAGCGCTGCCACGTCAGA
CGAAGGGCGCAGCGAGCGTCCTGATCCTTCCGCCCGGACGCTCAGGACAGCGGCCCGCTGCTCATAAGAC
TCGGCCTTAGAACCCCAGTATCAGCAGAAGGACATTTTAGGACGGGACTTGGGTGACTCTAGGGCACTGG
TTTTCTTTCCAGAGAGCGGAACAGGCGAGGAAAAGTAGTCCCTTCTCGGCGATTCTGCGGAGGGATCTCC
GTGGGGCGGTGAACGCCGATGATTATATAAGGACGCGCCGGGTGTGGCACAGCTAGTTCCGTCGCAGCCG
GGATTTGGGTCGCGGTTCTTGTTTGTGGATCGCTGTGATCGTCACTTGGTGAGTAGCGGGCTGCTGGGCT
GGCCGGGGCTTTCGTGGCCGCCGGGCCGCTCGGTGGGACGGAAGCGTGTGGAGAGACCGCCAAGGGCTGT
AGTCTGGGTCCGCGAGCAAGGTTGCCCTGAACTGGGGGTTGGGGGGAGCGCAGCAAAATGGCGGCTGTTC
CCGAGTCTTGAATGGAAGACGCTTGTGAGGCGGGCTGTGAGGTCGTTGAAACAAGGTGGGGGGCATGGTG
GGCGGCAAGAACCCAAGGTCTTGAGGCCTTCGCTAATGCGGGAAAGCTCTTATTCGGGTGAGATGGGCTG
GGGCACCATCTGGGGACCCTGACGTGAAGTTTGTCACTGACTGGAGAACTCGGTTTGTCGTCTGTTGCGG
GGGCGGCAGTTATGGCGGTGCCGTTGGGCAGTGCACCCGTACCTTTGGGAGCGCGCGCCCTCGTCGTGTC
GTGACGTCACCCGTTCTGTTGGCTTATAATGCAGGGTGGGGCCACCTGCCGGTAGGTGTGCGGTAGGCTT
TTCTCCGTCGCAGGACGCAGGGTTCGGGCCTAGGGTAGGCTCTCCTGAATCGACAGGCGCCGGACCTCTG
GTGAGGGGAGGGATAAGTGAGGCGTCAGTTTCTTTGGTCGGTTTTATGTACCTATCTTCTTAAGTAGCTG
AAGCTCCGGTTTTGAACTATGCGCTCGGGGTTGGCGAGTGTGTTTTGTGAAGTTTTTTAGGCACCTTTTG
AAATGTAATCATTTGGGTCAATATGTAATTTTCAGTGTTAGACTAGTAAATTGTCCGCTAAATTCTGGCC
GTTTTTGGCTTTTTTGTTAGACGCAACTTTGTACAAAAAAGTTGAACGAGAAACGTAAAATGATATAAAT
ATCAATATATTAAATTAGATTTTGCATAAAAAACAGACTACATAATACTGTAAAACACAACATATGCAGT
CACTATGAACCAACTACTTAGATGGTATTAGTGACCTGTAGAATTCGAGCTCTAGAGCTGCAGGGCGGCC
GCGATATCCCCTATAGTGAGTCGTATTACATGGTCATAGCTGTTTCCTGGCAGCTCTGGCCCGTGTCTCA
AAATCTCTGATGTTACATTGCACAAGATCGGTACCCGGGGATCCTCTAGACCAGCCAGGACAGAAATGCC
TCGACTTCGCTGCTACCCAAGGTTGCCGGGTGACGCACACCGTGGAAACGGATGAAGGCACGAACCCAGT
GGACATAAGCCTGTTCGGTTCGTAAGCTGTAATGCAAGTAGCGTATGCGCTCACGCAACTGGTCCAGAAC
CTTGACCGAACGCAGCGGTGGTAACGGCGCAGTGGCGGTTTTCATGGCTTGTTATGACTGTTTTTTTGGG
GTACAGTCTATGCCTCGGGCATCCAAGCAGCAAGCGCGTTACGCCGTGGGTCGATGTTTGATGTTATGGA
GCAGCAACGATGTTACGCAGCAGGGCAGTCGCCCTAAAACAAAGTTAAACATTATGAGGGAAGCGGTGAT
CGCCGAAGTATCGACTCAACTATCAGAGGTAGTTGGCGTCATCGAGCGCCATCTCGAACCGACGTTGCTG
GCCGTACATTTGTACGGCTCCGCAGTGGATGGCGGCCTGAAGCCACACAGTGATATTGATTTGCTGGTTA
CGGTGACCGTAAGGCTTGATGAAACAACGCGGCGAGCTTTGATCAACGACCTTTTGGAAACTTCGGCTTC
CCCTGGAGAGAGCGAGATTCTCCGCGCTGTAGAAGTCACCATTGTTGTGCACGACGACATCATTCCGTGG
CGTTATCCAGCTAAGCGCGAACTGCAATTTGGAGAATGGCAGCGCAATGACATTCTTGCAGGTATCTTCG
AGCCAGCCACGATCGACATTGATCTGGCTATCTTGCTGACAAAAGCAAGAGAACATAGCGTTGCCTTGGT
AGGTCCAGCGGCGGAGGAACTCTTTGATCCGGTTCCTGAACAGGATCTATTTGAGGCGCTAAATGAAACC
TTAACGCTATGGAACTCGCCGCCCGACTGGGCTGGCGATGAGCGAAATGTAGTGCTTACGTTGTCCCGCA
TTTGGTACAGCGCAGTAACCGGCAAAATCGCGCCGAAGGATGTCGCTGCCGACTGGGCAATGGAGCGCCT
GCCGGCCCAGTATCAGCCCGTCATACTTGAAGCTAGACAGGCTTATCTTGGACAAGAAGAAGATCGCTTG
GCCTCGCGCGCAGATCAGTTGGAAGAATTTGTCCACTACGTGAAAGGCGAGATCACCAAGGTAGTCGGCA
AATAACCCTCGAGCCACCCATGACCAAAATCCCTTAACGTGAGTTACGCGTCGTTCCACTGAGCGTCAGA
CCCCGTAGAAAAGATCAAAGGATCTTCTTGAGATCCTTTTTTTCTGCGCGTAATCTGCTGCTTGCAAACA
AAAAAACCACCGCTACCAGCGGTGGTTTGTTTGCCGGATCAAGAGCTACCAACTCTTTTTCCGAAGGTAA
CTGGCTTCAGCAGAGCGCAGATACCAAATACTGTTCTTCTAGTGTAGCCGTAGTTAGGCCACCACTTCAA
GAACTCTGTAGCACCGCCTACATACCTCGCTCTGCTAATCCTGTTACCAGTGGCTGCTGCCAGTGGCGAT
AAGTCGTGTCTTACCGGGTTGGACTCAAGACGATAGTTACCGGATAAGGCGCAGCGGTCGGGCTGAACGG
GGGGTTCGTGCACACAGCCCAGCTTGGAGCGAACGACCTACACCGAACTGAGATACCTACAGCGTGAGCT
ATGAGAAAGCGCCACGCTTCCCGAAGGGAGAAAGGCGGACAGGTATCCGGTAAGCGGCAGGGTCGGAACA
GGAGAGCGCACGAGGGAGCTTCCAGGGGGAAACGCCTGGTATCTTTATAGTCCTGTCGGGTTTCGCCACC
TCTGACTTGAGCGTCGATTTTTGTGATGCTCGTCAGGGGGGCGGAGCCTATGGAAAAACGCCAGCAACGC
GGCCTTTTTACGGTTCCTGGCCTTTTGCTGGCCTTTTGCTCACATGTTCTTTCCTGCGTTATCCCCTGAT
TCTGTGGATAACCGTATTACCGCCTTTGAGTGAGCTGATACCGCTCGCCGCAGCCGAACGACCGAGCGCA
GCGAGTCAGTGAGCGAGGAAGCGGAAGAGCGCCCAATACGCAAACCGCCTCTCCCCGCGCGTTGGCCGAT
TCATTAATGCAGCTGGCACGACAGGTTTCCCGACTGGAAAGCGGGCAGTGAGCGCAACGCAATTAATACG
CGTACCGCTAGCCAGGAAGAGTTTGTAGAAACGCAAAAAGGCCATCCGTCAGGATGGCCTTCTGCTTAGT
TTGATGCCTGGCAGTTTATGGCGGGCGTCCTGCCCGCCACCCTCCGGGCCGTTGCTTCACAACGTTCAAA
TCCGCTCCCGGCGGATTTGTCCTACTCAGGAGAGCGTTCACCGACAAACAACAGATAAAACGAAAGGCCC
AGTCTTCCGACTGAGCCTTTCGTTTTATTTGATGCCTGGCAGTTCCCTACT
